>Addgene plasmid #156868 | pD649-HAsp-ICAM1-Fc(DAPA)-AviTag-6xHis | addgene full sequence | sequence record 386096 | Addgene NGS Result
GGCATTGATTATTGACTAGTTATTAATAGTAATCAATTACGGGGTCATTAGTTCATAGCCCATATATGGA
GTTCCGCGTTACATAACTTACGGTAAATGGCCCGCCTGGCTGACCGCCCAACGACCCCCGCCCATTGACG
TCAATAATGACGTATGTTCCCATAGTAACGCCAATAGGGACTTTCCATTGACGTCAATGGGTGGAGTATT
TACGGTAAACTGCCCACTTGGCAGTACATCAAGTGTATCATATGCCAAGTACGCCCCCTATTGACGTCAA
TGACGGTAAATGGCCCGCCTGGCATTATGCCCAGTACATGACCTTATGGGACTTTCCTACTTGGCAGTAC
ATCTACGTATTAGTCATCGCTATTACCATGGTGATGCGGTTTTGGCAGTACATCAATGGGCGTGGATAGC
GGTTTGACTCACGGGGATTTCCAAGTCTCCACCCCATTGACGTCAATGGGAGTTTGTTTTGGCACCAAAA
TCAACGGGACTTTCCAAAATGTCGTAACAACTCCGCCCCATTGACGCAAATGGGCGGTAGGCGTGTACGG
TGGGAGGTCTATATAAGCAGAGCTCGTTTAGTGAACCGTCAGATCGCCTGGAGACGCCATCCACGCTGTT
TTGACCTCCATAGAAGACACCGGGACCGATCCAGCCTCCGCGGCCGGGAACGGTGCATTGGAACGCGGAT
TCCCCGTGCCAAGAGTGACGTAAGTACCGCCTATAGAGTCTATAGGCCCACCCCCTTGGCTTCGTTAGAA
CGCGGCTACAATTAATACATAACCTTATGTATCATACACATACGATTTAGGTGACACTATAGAATAACAT
CCACTTTGCCTTTCTCTCCACAGGTGTCCACTCCCAGGTCCAACTGCACCTCGGTTCTATCGAAAACGCG
CCTGCTAGCGCCACCATGAAGACCATCATTGCCCTGAGCTACATCTTCTGCCTGGTGTTCGCTGCGGCCG
CCCAAACATCTGTGTCCCCAAGCAAAGTGATCCTGCCTAGAGGCGGCAGCGTGCTGGTCACATGTAGCAC
CTCTTGCGACCAGCCTAAGCTGCTGGGCATCGAGACACCCCTGCCTAAGAAAGAGCTGCTGCTGCCCGGC
AACAACCGGAAGGTGTACGAGCTGAGCAACGTGCAAGAGGACAGCCAGCCTATGTGCTACAGCAACTGCC
CTGATGGCCAGTCTACCGCCAAGACCTTCCTGACCGTGTACTGGACCCCTGAGAGAGTGGAACTGGCCCC
TCTGCCTTCTTGGCAGCCTGTGGGCAAGAATCTGACCCTGAGATGCCAGGTGGAAGGCGGAGCCCCTAGA
GCCAATCTGACAGTGGTTCTGCTGCGGGGCGAGAAAGAACTGAAGAGGGAACCTGCCGTGGGCGAGCCTG
CTGAAGTGACAACAACAGTGCTCGTGCGGAGAGATCACCACGGCGCCAATTTCAGCTGCCGGACAGAACT
GGATCTGAGGCCACAGGGCCTCGAGCTGTTCGAGAATACCAGCGCTCCTTACCAGCTGCAGACCTTCGTG
CTGCCTGCTACACCTCCTCAGCTGGTGTCTCCCAGAGTGCTGGAAGTGGATACCCAGGGCACAGTCGTGT
GCAGCCTGGATGGCCTGTTTCCTGTGTCTGAGGCCCAAGTGCATCTGGCCCTGGGAGATCAGAGACTGAA
CCCCACAGTGACCTACGGCAACGACAGCTTTTCTGCCAAGGCCAGCGTGTCCGTGACAGCCGAAGATGAG
GGAACCCAGAGGCTGACCTGTGCCGTGATCCTGGGCAACCAGAGCCAAGAGACACTGCAGACCGTGACCA
TCTACAGCTTCCCCGCTCCTAATGTGATCCTGACCAAGCCTGAGGTGTCCGAGGGCACCGAAGTGACAGT
GAAGTGCGAGGCCCATCCTCGGGCCAAAGTGACACTGAATGGCGTGCCAGCTCAGCCACTGGGACCTAGA
GCACAGCTCCTGCTGAAAGCCACACCTGAGGACAACGGCAGAAGCTTCAGCTGCAGCGCCACACTGGAAG
TCGCCGGACAGCTGATCCACAAGAACCAGACCAGAGAACTGAGAGTGCTGTACGGCCCCAGACTGGACGA
GAGAGATTGCCCCGGAAATTGGACCTGGCCTGAGAACAGCCAGCAGACCCCTATGTGTCAGGCCTGGGGA
AATCCTCTGCCTGAGCTGAAGTGCCTGAAGGACGGCACCTTTCCTCTGCCAATCGGCGAGTCTGTGACCG
TGACAAGAGATCTGGAAGGCACCTACCTGTGCAGAGCCAGATCCACACAGGGCGAAGTGACCCGGAAAGT
GACCGTCAATGTGCTGAGCCCCAGATACGAAGGCGCGCCGGGCGGCGACAAGACCCACACCTGCCCCCCC
TGCCCAGCTCCAGAACTGCTGGGAGGGCCTTCCGTGTTCCTGTTCCCCCCCAAGCCCAAGGACACCCTGA
TGATCAGCAGGACCCCCGAGGTGACCTGCGTGGTGGTGGCCGTGTCCCACGAGGACCCAGAGGTGAAGTT
CAACTGGTACGTGGACGGCGTGGAGGTGCACAACGCCAAGACCAAGCCCAGAGAGGAGCAGTACAACAGC
ACCTACAGGGTGGTGTCCGTGCTGACCGTGCTGCACCAGGACTGGCTGAACGGCAAAGAATACAAGTGCA
AAGTCTCCAACAAGGCCCTGGCTGCCCCAATCGAAAAGACAATCAGCAAGGCCAAGGGCCAGCCACGGGA
GCCCCAGGTGTACACCCTGCCCCCCAGCCGGGAGGAGATGACCAAGAACCAGGTGTCCCTGACCTGTCTG
GTGAAGGGCTTCTACCCCAGCGATATCGCCGTGGAGTGGGAGAGCAACGGCCAGCCCGAGAACAACTACA
AGACCACCCCCCCAGTGCTGGACAGCGACGGCAGCTTCTTCCTGTACAGCAAGCTGACCGTGGACAAGTC
CAGGTGGCAGCAGGGCAACGTGTTCAGCTGCAGCGTGATGCACGAGGCCCTGCACAACCACTACACCCAG
AAGTCCCTGAGCCTGAGCCCCGGCGGCAGCGGTCTTAATGATATTTTCGAGGCTCAGAAGATTGAGTGGC
ATGAACACCACCACCATCACCACTAAGGCCGGCCTGTAGTCACTGGCACAACGCGTTACCCGGTAAGCCA
ATCGGGTATACACGGTCGTCATACTGCAGACAGGGTTCTTCTACTTTGCAAGATAGTCTTGAGTAGTAAA
ATAAATAGATAGAGAAAATCAGCCTCGACTGTGCCTTCTAGTTGCCAGCCATCTGTTGTTTGCCCCTCCC
CCGTGCCTTCCTTGACCCTGGAAGGTGCCACTCCCACTGTCCTTTCCTAATAAAATGAGGAAATTGCATC
ACAACACTCAACCCTATCTCGGTCTATTCTTTTGATTTATAAGGGATTTTGCCGATTTCGGCCTATTGGT
TAAAAAATGAGCTGATTTAACAAAAATTTAACGCGAATTAATTCTGTGGAATGTGTGTCAGTTAGGGTGT
GGAAAGTCCCCAGGCTCCCCAGCAGGCAGAAGTATGCAAAGCATGCATCTCAATTAGTCAGCAACCAGGT
GTGGAAAGTCCCCAGGCTCCCCAGCAGGCAGAAGTATGCAAAGCATGCATCTCAATTAGTCAGCAACCAT
AGTCCCGCCCCTAACTCCGCCCATCCCGCCCCTAACTCCGCCCAGTTCCGCCCATTCTCCGCCCCATGGC
TGACTAATTTTTTTTATTTATGCAGAGGCCGAGGCCGCCTCTGCCTCTGAGCTATTCCAGAAGTAGTGAG
GAGGCTTTTTTGGAGGCCTAGGCTTTTGCAAAAAGCTCCCGGGAGCTTGTATATCCATTTTCGGATCTGA
TCAGCACGTGTTGACAATTAATCATCGGCATAGTATATCGGCATAGTATAATACGACAAGGTGAGGAACT
AAACCATGACCGAGTACAAGCCCACGGTGCGCCTCGCCACCCGCGACGACGTCCCCAGGGCCGTACGCAC
CCTCGCCGCCGCGTTCGCCGACTACCCCGCCACGCGCCACACCGTCGATCCGGACCGCCACATCGAGCGG
GTCACCGAGCTGCAAGAACTCTTCCTCACGCGCGTCGGGCTCGACATCGGCAAGGTGTGGGTCGCGGACG
ACGGCGCCGCGGTGGCGGTCTGGACCACGCCGGAGAGCGTCGAAGCGGGGGCGGTGTTCGCCGAGATCGG
CCCGCGCATGGCCGAGTTGAGCGGTTCCCGGCTGGCCGCGCAGCAACAGATGGAAGGCCTCCTGGCGCCG
CACCGGCCCAAGGAGCCCGCGTGGTTCCTGGCCACCGTCGGCGTCTCGCCCGACCACCAGGGCAAGGGTC
TGGGCAGCGCCGTCGTGCTCCCCGGAGTGGAGGCGGCCGAGCGCGCCGGGGTGCCCGCCTTCCTGGAGAC
ATCCGCGCCCCGCAACCTCCCCTTCTACGAGCGGCTCGGCTTCACCGTCACCGCCGACGTCGAGGTGCCC
GAAGGACCGCGCACCTGGTGCATGACCCGCAAGCCCGGTGCCTGACACGTGCTACGAGATTTCGATTCCA
CCGCCGCCTTCTATGAAAGGTTGGGCTTCGGAATCGTTTTCCGGGACGCCGGCTGGATGATCCTCCAGCG
CGGGGATCTCATGCTGGAGTTCTTCGCCCACCCCAACTTGTTTATTGCAGCTTATAATGGTTACAAATAA
AGCAATAGCATCACAAATTTCACAAATAAAGCATTTTTTTCACTGCATTCTAGTTGTGGTTTGTCCAAAC
TCATCAATGTATCTTATCATGTCTGTATACCGTCGACCTCTAGCTAGAGCTTGGCGTAATCATGGTCATT
ACCAATGCTTAATCAGTGAGGCACCTATCTCAGCGATCTGTCTATTTCGTTCATCCATAGTTGCCTGACT
CCCCGTCGTGTAGATAACTACGATACGGGAGGGCTTACCATCTGGCCCCAGCGCTGCGATGATACCGCGA
GAACCACGCTCACCGGCTCCGGATTTATCAGCAATAAACCAGCCAGCCGGAAGGGCCGAGCGCAGAAGTG
GTCCTGCAACTTTATCCGCCTCCATCCAGTCTATTAATTGTTGCCGGGAAGCTAGAGTAAGTAGTTCGCC
AGTTAATAGTTTGCGCAACGTTGTTGCCATCGCTACAGGCATCGTGGTGTCACGCTCGTCGTTTGGTATG
GCTTCATTCAGCTCCGGTTCCCAACGATCAAGGCGAGTTACATGATCCCCCATGTTGTGCAAAAAAGCGG
TTAGCTCCTTCGGTCCTCCGATCGTTGTCAGAAGTAAGTTGGCCGCAGTGTTATCACTCATGGTTATGGC
AGCACTGCATAATTCTCTTACTGTCATGCCATCCGTAAGATGCTTTTCTGTGACTGGTGAGTACTCAACC
AAGTCATTCTGAGAATAGTGTATGCGGCGACCGAGTTGCTCTTGCCCGGCGTCAATACGGGATAATACCG
CGCCACATAGCAGAACTTTAAAAGTGCTCATCATTGGAAAACGTTCTTCGGGGCGAAAACTCTCAAGGAT
CTTACCGCTGTTGAGATCCAGTTCGATGTAACCCACTCGTGCACCCAACTGATCTTCAGCATCTTTTACT
TTCACCAGCGTTTCTGGGTGAGCAAAAACAGGAAGGCAAAATGCCGCAAAAAAGGGAATAAGGGCGACAC
GGAAATGTTGAATACTCATATTCTTCCTTTTTCAATATTATTGAAGCATTTATCAGGGTTATTGTCTCAT
GAGCGGATACATATTTGAATGTATTTAGAAAAATAAACAAATAGGGGTCAGTGTTACAACCAATTAACCA
ATTCTGAACATTATCGCGAGCCCATTTATACCTGAATATGGCTCATAACACCCCTTGCTCATGACCAAAA
TCCCTTAACGTGAGTTACGCGCGCGTCGTTCCACTGAGCGTCAGACCCCGTAGAAAAGATCAAAGGATCT
TCTTGAGATCCTTTTTTTCTGCGCGTAATCTGCTGCTTGCAAACAAAAAAACCACCGCTACCAGCGGTGG
TTTGTTTGCCGGATCAAGAGCTACCAACTCTTTTTCCGAAGGTAACTGGCTTCAGCAGAGCGCAGATACC
AAATACTGTTCTTCTAGTGTAGCCGTAGTTAGCCCACCACTTCAAGAACTCTGTAGCACCGCCTACATAC
CTCGCTCTGCTAATCCTGTTACCAGTGGCTGCTGCCAGTGGCGATAAGTCGTGTCTTACCGGGTTGGACT
CAAGACGATAGTTACCGGATAAGGCGCAGCGGTCGGGCTGAACGGGGGGTTCGTGCACACAGCCCAGCTT
GGAGCGAACGACCTACACCGAACTGAGATACCTACAGCGTGAGCTATGAGAAAGCGCCACGCTTCCCGAA
GGGAGAAAGGCGGACAGGTATCCGGTAAGCGGCAGGGTCGGAACAGGAGAGCGCACGAGGGAGCTTCCAG
GGGGAAACGCCTGGTATCTTTATAGTCCTGTCGGGTTTCGCCACCTCTGACTTGAGCGTCGATTTTTGTG
ATGCTCGTCAGGGGGGCGGAGCCTATGGAAAAACGCCAGCAACGCGGCCTTTTTACGGTTCCTGGCCTTT
TGCTGGCCTTTTGCTCACATGTTCTTTCCTGCGTTATCCCCTGATTCTGTGGATAACCGTATTACCGCCT
TTGAGTGAGCTGATACCGCTCGCCGCAGCCGAACGACCGAGCGCAGCGAGTCAGTGAGCGAGGAAGCGGA
AGGCGAGAGTAGGGAACTGCCAGGCATCAAACTAAGCAGAAGGCCCCTGACGGATGGCCTTTTTGCGTTT
CTACAAACTCTTTCTGTGTTGTAAAACGACGGCCAGTCTTAAGCTCGGGCCCCCTGGGCGGTTCTGATAA
CGAGTAATCGTTAATCCGCAAATAACGTAAAAACCCGCTTCGGCGGGTTTTTTTATGGGGGGAGTTTAGG
GAAAGAGCATTTGTCAGAATATTTAAGGGCGCCTGTCACTTTGCTTGATATATGAGAATTATTTAACCTT
ATAAATGAGAAAAAAGCAACGCACTTTAAATAAGATACGTTGCTTTTTCGATTGATGAACACCTATAATT
AAACTATTCATCTATTATTTATGATTTTTTGTATATACAATATTTCTAGTTTGTTAAAGAGAATTAAGAA
AATAAATCTCGAAAATAATAAAGGGAAAATCAGTTTTTGATATCAAAATTATACATGTCAACGATAATAC
AAAATATAATACAAACTATAAGATGTTATCAGTATTTATTATCATTTAGAATAAATTTTGTGTCGCCCTT
AATTGTGAGCGGATAACAATTACGAGCTTCATGCACAGTGGCGTTGACTCAATATTGGCCATTAGCCATA
TTATTCATTGGTTATATAGCATAAATCAATATTGGCTATTGGCCATTGCATACGTTGTATCTATATCATA
ATATGTACATTTATATTGGCTCATGTCCAATATGACCGCCATGTT
Features (pLannotate 1.2.2; 21 found; start..end, strand, type, name):
     77..380     +  enhancer       CMV enhancer: human cytomegalovirus immediate early enhancer
    381..584     +  promoter       CMV promoter: human cytomegalovirus (CMV) immediate early promoter
    720..763     +  intron         CMV intron (fragment): modified intron A from human cytomegalovirus
    815..833     +  promoter       SP6 promoter: promoter for bacteriophage SP6 RNA polymerase
    837..874     +  CDS            IgH signal sequence (fragment): signal sequence from the mouse immunoglobulin heavy chain variable region
    980..2341    +  CDS            ICAM1 (fragment): ICAM1_HUMAN - Experimental evidence at protein level: Swiss-Prot protein existence level 1. (Microbial infection) Upon Kaposi's sarcoma-associated herpesvirus/HHV-8 infection, is degraded by viral E3 ubiquitin ligase MIR2, presumably to prevent lysis of infected cells by cytotoxic T- lymphocytes and NK cell. From Homo sapiens (Human).
   2357..3034    +  CDS            IGHG1 (fragment): IGHG1_HUMAN - Experimental evidence at protein level: Swiss-Prot protein existence level 1. Constant region of immunoglobulin heavy chains. Immunoglobulins, also known as antibodies, are membrane-bound or secreted glycoproteins produced by B lymphocytes. In the recognition phase of humoral immunity, the membrane-bound immunoglobulins serve as receptors which, upon binding of a specific antigen, trigger the clonal expansion and differentiation of B lymphocytes into immunoglobulins- secreting plasma cells. Secreted immunoglobulins mediate the effector phase of humoral immunity, which results in
   3249..3360    +  polyA_signal   bGH poly(A) signal: bovine growth hormone polyadenylation signal
   3361..3469    +  rep_origin     f1 ori (fragment): f1 bacteriophage origin of replication; arrow indicates direction of (+) strand synthesis
   3483..3812    +  promoter       SV40 promoter: SV40 enhancer and early promoter
   3860..3907    +  promoter       EM7 promoter: synthetic bacterial promoter&nbsp
   3926..4525    +  CDS            PuroR (fragment): puromycin N-acetyltransferase; pac from Streptomyces; confers resistance to puromycin
   4535..4660    +  CDS            ble (fragment): BLE_KLEPN - Experimental evidence at protein level: Swiss-Prot protein existence level 1. Binding protein with a strong affinity to the bleomycin family of antibiotics. Binds to CL990; an antimitotic-antibiotic compound. From Klebsiella pneumoniae.
   4655..4776    +  polyA_signal   SV40 poly(A) signal: SV40 polyadenylation signal
   4829..5689    -  CDS            AmpR: β-lactamase; bla; confers resistance to ampicillin, carbenicillin, and related antibiotics
   5692..5788    -  promoter       AmpR promoter (fragment): bla
   5818..5842    -  CDS            KanR (fragment): aminoglycoside phosphotransferase; aph(3')-Ia; confers resistance to kanamycin
   5953..6541    +  rep_origin     ori: high-copy-number ColE1/pMB1/pBR322/pUC origin of replication
   6766..6783    +  terminator     rrnB T2 terminator (fragment): transcription terminator T2 from the E. coli rrnB gene
   6808..6827    -  CDS            lacZα (fragment): LacZα fragment of β-galactosidase; lacZ fragment
   7283..7299    +  protein_bind   lac operator: The lac repressor binds to the lac operator to inhibit transcription in E. coli. This inhibition can be relieved by adding lactose or isopropyl-β-D-thiogalactopyranoside (IPTG). lac repressor encoded by lacI
