[The description below was written by a language model from this plasmid's Addgene catalogue record and pLannotate feature annotations shown in this document.]
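Description:
pD649-HAsp-ICAM1-Fc(DAPA)-AviTag-6xHis is a mammalian expression plasmid built on the pD649 backbone for producing a secreted, soluble form of the human ICAM1 (CD54) extracellular domain. In E. coli it is maintained as a high-copy plasmid through a ColE1/pUC-type origin and selected with ampicillin via the β-lactamase gene. An f1 origin fragment and short remnants annotated as KanR, lacZα, rrnB T2 terminator and lac operator appear to be backbone leftovers rather than functional parts.

Expression is driven by the CMV immediate-early enhancer and promoter, followed by a fragment of CMV intron A and an SP6 promoter, which also offers a site for in vitro transcription and sequencing. The open reading frame begins with a secretion signal: the plasmid name indicates an HA signal peptide, whereas the automated annotation flags a fragment resembling the mouse IgH signal sequence. The ICAM1 ectodomain (about 1.36 kb), cloned between retained NotI and AscI sites, is fused at its C terminus to a human IgG1 Fc carrying the D265A and P329A (DAPA) substitutions, which are generally used to reduce Fc effector binding. According to the catalogue fields, an AviTag for site-specific biotinylation and a 6xHis tag for affinity purification follow, though these were not picked up in the feature table. A bGH polyadenylation signal terminates the transcript.

A separate SV40/EM7 promoter cassette encodes puromycin N-acetyltransferase, followed by a ble fragment and an SV40 poly(A) signal, potentially allowing puromycin selection in mammalian cells. The construct belongs to a collection used to map extracellular interactions among human IgSF cell-surface proteins. The depositor notes that some plasmids in the set may carry an IS4-like transposase insertion upstream of the CMV promoter; none is annotated here.
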