Addgene plasmid #156868: pD649-HAsp-ICAM1-Fc(DAPA)-AviTag-6xHis
Purpose: Mammalian expression of cell-surface protein extracellular domain fused to Fc(DAPA)-Avi-6xHis. Protein is secreted from cells.
Depositing lab: Chris Garcia. Depositing organization: Stanford University. Publication: A Human IgSF Cell-Surface Interactome Reveals a Complex Network of Protein-Protein Interactions. Wojtowicz WM, Vielmetter J, Fernandes RA, Siepe DH, Eastman CL, Chisholm GB, Cox S, Klock H, Anderson PW, Rue SM, Miller JJ, Glaser SM, Bragstad ML, Vance J, Lam AW, Lesley SA, Zinn K, Garcia KC. Cell. 2020 Aug 20;182(4):1027-1043.e17. doi: 10.1016/j.cell.2020.07.025. PubMed 32822567.
Backbone
  Vector backbone: pD649
  Backbone size w/o insert (bp): 6106
  Vector type: Mammalian Expression
Growth in bacteria
  Bacterial resistance: Ampicillin, 100 μg/mL
  Growth temperature: 37°C
  Growth strain: DH5alpha
  Copy number: High Copy
Gene/Insert
  Gene/Insert name: ICAM1
  Species: H. sapiens (human)
  Insert size (bp): 1359
  Mutation: Fc region of human IgG contains D265A and P329A mutations (DAPA)
  Entrez Gene: ICAM1 (a.k.a. BB2, CD54, P3.58)
  Promoter: CMV/SP6
  Tag / fusion protein: Fc(DAPA)-AviTag-6xHis (C terminal on backbone)
  Cloning method: Restriction Enzyme; 5′ cloning site GCGGCCGC (not destroyed); 3′ cloning site GGCGCGCC (not destroyed)
  Sequencing primers: 5′ ATTTAGGTGACACTATAG; 3′ CACGTACCAGTTGAACTTCACC
Resource information
  A portion of this plasmid was derived from a plasmid made by: synthesis by ThermoFisher
Terms and licenses: Academic/Nonprofit Terms; Industry Terms: Not Available to Industry
Depositor comments: Some plasmids in this collection may have an IS4-like element ISVsa5 family transposase upstream of the CMV promoter.
How to cite: pD649-HAsp-ICAM1-Fc(DAPA)-AviTag-6xHis was a gift from Chris Garcia (Addgene plasmid # 156868 ; http://n2t.net/addgene:156868 ; RRID:Addgene_156868)
