>Addgene plasmid #156868 | pD649-HAsp-ICAM1-Fc(DAPA)-AviTag-6xHis | depositor partial sequence | sequence record 302846 | insert (extracellular domain)
CAAACATCTGTGTCCCCAAGCAAAGTGATCCTGCCTAGAGGCGGCAGCGTGCTGGTCACATGTAGCACCT
CTTGCGACCAGCCTAAGCTGCTGGGCATCGAGACACCCCTGCCTAAGAAAGAGCTGCTGCTGCCCGGCAA
CAACCGGAAGGTGTACGAGCTGAGCAACGTGCAAGAGGACAGCCAGCCTATGTGCTACAGCAACTGCCCT
GATGGCCAGTCTACCGCCAAGACCTTCCTGACCGTGTACTGGACCCCTGAGAGAGTGGAACTGGCCCCTC
TGCCTTCTTGGCAGCCTGTGGGCAAGAATCTGACCCTGAGATGCCAGGTGGAAGGCGGAGCCCCTAGAGC
CAATCTGACAGTGGTTCTGCTGCGGGGCGAGAAAGAACTGAAGAGGGAACCTGCCGTGGGCGAGCCTGCT
GAAGTGACAACAACAGTGCTCGTGCGGAGAGATCACCACGGCGCCAATTTCAGCTGCCGGACAGAACTGG
ATCTGAGGCCACAGGGCCTCGAGCTGTTCGAGAATACCAGCGCTCCTTACCAGCTGCAGACCTTCGTGCT
GCCTGCTACACCTCCTCAGCTGGTGTCTCCCAGAGTGCTGGAAGTGGATACCCAGGGCACAGTCGTGTGC
AGCCTGGATGGCCTGTTTCCTGTGTCTGAGGCCCAAGTGCATCTGGCCCTGGGAGATCAGAGACTGAACC
CCACAGTGACCTACGGCAACGACAGCTTTTCTGCCAAGGCCAGCGTGTCCGTGACAGCCGAAGATGAGGG
AACCCAGAGGCTGACCTGTGCCGTGATCCTGGGCAACCAGAGCCAAGAGACACTGCAGACCGTGACCATC
TACAGCTTCCCCGCTCCTAATGTGATCCTGACCAAGCCTGAGGTGTCCGAGGGCACCGAAGTGACAGTGA
AGTGCGAGGCCCATCCTCGGGCCAAAGTGACACTGAATGGCGTGCCAGCTCAGCCACTGGGACCTAGAGC
ACAGCTCCTGCTGAAAGCCACACCTGAGGACAACGGCAGAAGCTTCAGCTGCAGCGCCACACTGGAAGTC
GCCGGACAGCTGATCCACAAGAACCAGACCAGAGAACTGAGAGTGCTGTACGGCCCCAGACTGGACGAGA
GAGATTGCCCCGGAAATTGGACCTGGCCTGAGAACAGCCAGCAGACCCCTATGTGTCAGGCCTGGGGAAA
TCCTCTGCCTGAGCTGAAGTGCCTGAAGGACGGCACCTTTCCTCTGCCAATCGGCGAGTCTGTGACCGTG
ACAAGAGATCTGGAAGGCACCTACCTGTGCAGAGCCAGATCCACACAGGGCGAAGTGACCCGGAAAGTGA
CCGTCAATGTGCTGAGCCCCAGATACGAA
